Addgene plasmid #175486: SNX32A-c014
Purpose: Protein expression in bacterial cells. PX domain, S17-M197
Depositing lab: Opher Gileadi. Depositing organization: University of Oxford.
Backbone
  Vector backbone: pSUMO-LIC
  Vector type: Bacterial Expression
Growth in bacteria
  Bacterial resistance: Kanamycin, 50 μg/mL
  Growth temperature: 37°C
  Growth strain: DH5alpha
  Copy number: High Copy
Gene/Insert
  Gene/Insert name: SNX32 (alt name: SNX6B)
  Species: H. sapiens (human)
  Entrez Gene: SNX32 (a.k.a. SNX6B, FLJ30934, MGC42112, MGC57276, DKFZp761P1320)
  Tag / fusion protein: His6-SUMO (N terminal on insert)
  Cloning method: Ligation Independent Cloning
Terms and licenses: Academic/Nonprofit Terms; Industry Terms: Not Available to Industry
Depositor comments: Ligation-independent cloning using SUMO-LIC5 and SUMO-LIC3 sites. Gileadi lab uses BL21(DE3)-R3-pRARE2 cells for expression.
How to cite: SNX32A-c014 was a gift from Opher Gileadi (Addgene plasmid # 175486 ; http://n2t.net/addgene:175486 ; RRID:Addgene_175486)
