[The description below was written by a language model from this plasmid's Addgene catalogue record and pLannotate feature annotations shown in this document.]
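Description:
SNX32A-c014 is a bacterial expression plasmid built on the pSUMO-LIC backbone, a pET-style vector, for producing a fragment of human sorting nexin 32 (SNX32, also called SNX6B) in E. coli. The insert covers the PX domain, residues S17 to M197, and was introduced by ligation-independent cloning at the vector's SUMO-LIC sites. It is fused at its N terminus to a His6-SUMO tag. The feature table places a short His-tag match, a SUMO1-like coding region and the SNX32 fragment in direct succession. The His tag allows metal-affinity purification, while the SUMO moiety commonly improves solubility and can be removed with a SUMO-specific protease. Short matches to a His tag and a T7 gene 10-derived tag are annotated just downstream of the insert. The record lists only the N-terminal tag, so these are probably untranslated vector remnants lying beyond the insert's stop codon, though this cannot be confirmed from the annotation.

Expression is driven by a T7 promoter with an adjacent lac operator and the T7 gene 10 ribosome binding site, and it ends at a T7 terminator. A plasmid-borne lacI gene supplies repressor, so transcription is IPTG-inducible in hosts carrying T7 RNA polymerase. The depositor notes the use of a BL21(DE3) derivative with a rare-codon helper plasmid. Selection is by kanamycin resistance, and replication relies on a ColE1/pBR322-type origin accompanied by bom and rop. The catalogue lists the plasmid as high copy, although rop normally moderates copy number. An f1 origin is also present, and the fragmentary tetracycline-resistance matches are nonfunctional backbone remnants. The construct is suited to making recombinant SNX32 PX domain for purification and for structural or biochemical studies.
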