Features (pLannotate 1.2.2; 21 found; start..end, strand, type, name):
     12..34      +  RBS            RBS: efficient ribosome binding site from bacteriophage T7 gene 10 (Olins and Rangwala, 1989)
     54..70      +  CDS            capTEV™ (fragment): composite tag for in vivo biotinylation, TEV protease cleavage, and 6xHis tagging
     87..374     +  CDS            SUMO1: SUMO1_HUMAN - Also known as SMT3C, SMT3H3, UBL1. Experimental evidence at protein level: Swiss-Prot protein existence level 1. Ubiquitin-like protein that can be covalently attached to proteins as a monomer or a lysine-linked polymer. Covalent attachment via an isopeptide bond to its substrates requires prior activation by the E1 complex SAE1-SAE2 and linkage to the E2 enzyme UBE2I, and can be promoted by E3 ligases such as PIAS1-4, RANBP2 or CBX4. This post- translational modification on lysine residues of proteins plays a crucial role in a number of cellular processes such as nuclear transpo
    375..971     +  CDS            SNX32 (fragment): SNX32_HUMAN - Also known as SNX6B. Experimental evidence at protein level: Swiss-Prot protein existence level 1. May be involved in several stages of intracellular trafficking. From Homo sapiens (Human).
    975..992     +  CDS            9xHis (fragment): 9xHis affinity tag
   1002..1051    +  CDS            SET1 (fragment): solubility-enhancement tag derived from T7 phage gene 10B
   1059..1106    +  terminator     T7 terminator: transcription terminator for bacteriophage T7 RNA polymerase
   1143..1571    +  rep_origin     f1 ori (sequence partly withheld): f1 bacteriophage origin of replication; arrow indicates direction of (+) strand synthesis
   1624..1681    +  promoter       AmpR promoter (fragment): bla
   1690..2505    -  CDS            KanR: aminoglycoside phosphotransferase; aph(3')-Ia; confers resistance to kanamycin in bacteria or G418 (Geneticin®) in eukaryotes
   2627..3215    +  rep_origin     ori: high-copy-number ColE1/pMB1/pBR322/pUC origin of replication
   3401..3540    -  misc_feature   bom: basis of mobility region from pBR322
   3642..3833    -  CDS            rop: Rop protein, which maintains plasmids at low copy number; rop
   3850..4230    +  CDS            YPB1_ECOLX: Protein predicted: Swiss-Prot protein existence level 4. From Escherichia coli.
   4302..4593    -  CDS            TcR (fragment): tetracycline efflux protein; tet; confers resistance to tetracycline
   4608..4629    -  protein_bind   CAP binding site: CAP binding activates transcription in the presence of cAMP. E. coli catabolite activator protein
   4642..5724    -  CDS            lacI: lac repressor; lacI; The lac repressor binds to the lac operator to inhibit transcription in E. coli. This inhibition can be relieved by adding lactose or isopropyl-β-D-thiogalactopyranoside (IPTG).
   5725..5802    -  promoter       lacI promoter: lacI
   5810..6089    -  CDS            TcR (fragment): tetracycline efflux protein; tet; confers resistance to tetracycline
   6111..6129    +  promoter       T7 promoter: promoter for bacteriophage T7 RNA polymerase
   6130..6154    +  protein_bind   lac operator: The lac repressor binds to the lac operator to inhibit transcription in E. coli. This inhibition can be relieved by adding lactose or isopropyl-β-D-thiogalactopyranoside (IPTG). lac repressor encoded by lacI
>Addgene plasmid #175486 | SNX32A-c014 | addgene full sequence | sequence record 353158 | Addgene NGS Result
CTAGAAATAATTTTGTTTAACTTTAAGAAGGAGATATACATATGTGCAGCAGCCATCATCATCATCATCA
CGGCAGCGGCAGCGGCTCTGACCAGGAGGCAAAACCTTCAACTGAGGACTTGGGGGATAAGAAGGAAGGT
GAATATATTAAACTCAAAGTCATTGGACAGGATAGCAGTGAGATTCACTTCAAAGTGAAAATGACAACAC
ATCTCAAGAAACTCAAAGAATCATACTGTCAAAGACAGGGTGTTCCAATGAATTCACTCAGGTTTCTCTT
TGAGGGTCAGAGAATTGCTGATAATCATACTCCAAAAGAACTGGGAATGGAGGAAGAAGATGTGATTGAA
GTTTACCAGGAGCAAACGGGAGGTTCGGTGGATCTGCAGGGAGACAGCTCCTTACAGGTGGAGATTTCTG
ACGCAGTGAGTGAGCGGGACAAGGTGAAATTCACTGTTCAAACAAAGAGCTGCCTCCCTCACTTCGCCCA
GACCGAGTTCTCAGTCGTGCGGCAGCACGAGGAGTTCATCTGGCTGCATGATGCCTACGTGGAGAATGAG
GAGTACGCCGGCCTCATCATCCCCCCAGCCCCTCCGAGGCCAGACTTTGAGGCTTCGAGGGAAAAGCTAC
AGAAATTGGGCGAGGGGGACAGCTCTGTCACTCGGGAAGAGTTTGCCAAGATGAAGCAGGAGCTGGAAGC
GGAGTACCTGGCCATCTTTAAGAAGACAGTTGCGATGCACGAAGTCTTTCTGCAGCGCCTGGCGGCCCAC
CCCACCCTGCGTCGAGACCACAACTTCTTTGTGTTTTTGGAATATGGACAGGATCTGAGTGTCCGGGGGA
AGAACAGGAAGGAGCTCCTCGGAGGGTTTCTGAGGAATATTGTGAAGTCCGCGGATGAAGCCCTCATCAC
GGGCATGTGAAGCGGTGGCGGTCTGAACGACATCTTCGAGGCTCAGAAAATCGAATGGCACGAACACCAC
CACCACCACCACTGAGATCCGGCTGCTAACAAAGCCCGAAAGGAAGCTGAGTTGGCTGCTGCCACCGCTG
AGCAATAACTAGCATAACCCCTTGGGGCCTCTAAACGGGTCTTGAGGGGTTTTTTGCTGAAAGGAGGAAC
TATATCCGGATTGGCGAATGGG
[124 nt withheld, positions 1143-1266]
C
[91 nt withheld, positions 1268-1358]
A
[49 nt withheld, positions 1360-1408]
CCTTTGACGTTGGAGTCCACGTTCTTT
[37 nt withheld, positions 1436-1472]
ACCCTATCTCGGTCTATTCTTTTGATTTATAAGGGATTTTGCCGATTTCGGCCTATTGGTTAAAAAATGA
GCTGATTTAACAAAAATTTAACGCGAATTTTAACAAAATATTAACGCTTACAATTTAGGTGGCACTTTTC
GGGGAAATGTGCGCGGAACCCCTATTTGTTTATTTTTCTAAATACATTCAAATATGTATCCGCTCATGAA
TTAATTCTTAGAAAAACTCATCGAGCATCAAATGAAACTGCAATTTATTCATATCAGGATTATCAATACC
ATATTTTTGAAAAAGCCGTTTCTGTAATGAAGGAGAAAACTCACCGAGGCAGTTCCATAGGATGGCAAGA
TCCTGGTATCGGTCTGCGATTCCGACTCGTCCAACATCAATACAACCTATTAATTTCCCCTCGTCAAAAA
TAAGGTTATCAAGTGAGAAATCACCATGAGTGACGACTGAATCCGGTGAGAATGGCAAAAGTTTATGCAT
TTCTTTCCAGACTTGTTCAACAGGCCAGCCATTACGCTCGTCATCAAAATCACTCGCATCAACCAAACCG
TTATTCATTCGTGATTGCGCCTGAGCGAGACGAAATACGCGATCGCTGTTAAAAGGACAATTACAAACAG
GAATCGAATGCAACCGGCGCAGGAACACTGCCAGCGCATCAACAATATTTTCACCTGAATCAGGATATTC
TTCTAATACCTGGAATGCTGTTTTCCCGGGGATCGCAGTGGTGAGTAACCATGCATCATCAGGAGTACGG
ATAAAATGCTTGATGGTCGGAAGAGGCATAAATTCCGTCAGCCAGTTTAGTCTGACCATCTCATCTGTAA
CATCATTGGCAACGCTACCTTTGCCATGTTTCAGAAACAACTCTGGCGCATCGGGCTTCCCATACAATCG
ATAGATTGTCGCACCTGATTGCCCGACATTATCGCGAGCCCATTTATACCCATATAAATCAGCATCCATG
TTGGAATTTAATCGCGGCCTAGAGCAAGACGTTTCCCGTTGAATATGGCTCATAACACCCCTTGTATTAC
TGTTTATGTAAGCAGACAGTTTTATTGTTCATGACCAAAATCCCTTAACGTGAGTTTTCGTTCCACTGAG
CGTCAGACCCCGTAGAAAAGATCAAAGGATCTTCTTGAGATCCTTTTTTTCTGCGCGTAATCTGCTGCTT
GCAAACAAAAAAACCACCGCTACCAGCGGTGGTTTGTTTGCCGGATCAAGAGCTACCAACTCTTTTTCCG
AAGGTAACTGGCTTCAGCAGAGCGCAGATACCAAATACTGTCCTTCTAGTGTAGCCGTAGTTAGGCCACC
ACTTCAAGAACTCTGTAGCACCGCCTACATACCTCGCTCTGCTAATCCTGTTACCAGTGGCTGCTGCCAG
TGGCGATAAGTCGTGTCTTACCGGGTTGGACTCAAGACGATAGTTACCGGATAAGGCGCAGCGGTCGGGC
TGAACGGGGGGTTCGTGCACACAGCCCAGCTTGGAGCGAACGACCTACACCGAACTGAGATACCTACAGC
GTGAGCTATGAGAAAGCGCCACGCTTCCCGAAGGGAGAAAGGCGGACAGGTATCCGGTAAGCGGCAGGGT
CGGAACAGGAGAGCGCACGAGGGAGCTTCCAGGGGGAAACGCCTGGTATCTTTATAGTCCTGTCGGGTTT
CGCCACCTCTGACTTGAGCGTCGATTTTTGTGATGCTCGTCAGGGGGGCGGAGCCTATGGAAAAACGCCA
GCAACGCGGCCTTTTTACGGTTCCTGGCCTTTTGCTGGCCTTTTGCTCACATGTTCTTTCCTGCGTTATC
CCCTGATTCTGTGGATAACCGTATTACCGCCTTTGAGTGAGCTGATACCGCTCGCCGCAGCCGAACGACC
GAGCGCAGCGAGTCAGTGAGCGAGGAAGCGGAAGAGCGCCTGATGCGGTATTTTCTCCTTACGCATCTGT
GCGGTATTTCACACCGCAATGGTGCACTCTCAGTACAATCTGCTCTGATGCCGCATAGTTAAGCCAGTAT
ACACTCCGCTATCGCTACGTGACTGGGTCATGGCTGCGCCCCGACACCCGCCAACACCCGCTGACGCGCC
CTGACGGGCTTGTCTGCTCCCGGCATCCGCTTACAGACAAGCTGTGACCGTCTCCGGGAGCTGCATGTGT
CAGAGGTTTTCACCGTCATCACCGAAACGCGCGAGGCAGCTGCGGTAAAGCTCATCAGCGTGGTCGTGAA
GCGATTCACAGATGTCTGCCTGTTCATCCGCGTCCAGCTCGTTGAGTTTCTCCAGAAGCGTTAATGTCTG
GCTTCTGATAAAGCGGGCCATGTTAAGGGCGGTTTTTTCCTGTTTGGTCACTGATGCCTCCGTGTAAGGG
GGATTTCTGTTCATGGGGGTAATGATACCGATGAAACGAGAGAGGATGCTCACGATACGGGTTACTGATG
ATGAACATGCCCGGTTACTGGAACGTTGTGAGGGTAAACAACTGGCGGTATGGATGCGGCGGGACCAGAG
AAAAATCACTCAGGGTCAATGCCAGCGCTTCGTTAATACAGATGTAGGTGTTCCACAGGGTAGCCAGCAG
CATCCTGCGATGCAGATCCGGAACATAATGGTGCAGGGCGCTGACTTCCGCGTTTCCAGACTTTACGAAA
CACGGAAACCGAAGACCATTCATGTTGTTGCTCAGGTCGCAGACGTTTTGCAGCAGCAGTCGCTTCACGT
TCGCTCGCGTATCGGTGATTCATTCTGCTAACCAGTAAGGCAACCCCGCCAGCCTAGCCGGGTCCTCAAC
GACAGGAGCACGATCATGCGCACCCGTGGGGCCGCCATGCCGGCGATAATGGCCTGCTTCTCGCCGAAAC
GTTTGGTGGCGGGACCAGTGACGAAGGCTTGAGCGAGGGCGTGCAAGATTCCGAATACCGCAAGCGACAG
GCCGATCATCGTCGCGCTCCAGCGAAAGCGGTCCTCGCCGAAAATGACCCAGAGCGCTGCCGGCACCTGT
CCTACGAGTTGCATGATAAAGAAGACAGTCATAAGTGCGGCGACGATAGTCATGCCCCGCGCCCACCGGA
AGGAGCTGACTGGGTTGAAGGCTCTCAAGGGCATCGGTCGAGATCCCGGTGCCTAATGAGTGAGCTAACT
TACATTAATTGCGTTGCGCTCACTGCCCGCTTTCCAGTCGGGAAACCTGTCGTGCCAGCTGCATTAATGA
ATCGGCCAACGCGCGGGGAGAGGCGGTTTGCGTATTGGGCGCCAGGGTGGTTTTTCTTTTCACCAGTGAG
ACGGGCAACAGCTGATTGCCCTTCACCGCCTGGCCCTGAGAGAGTTGCAGCAAGCGGTCCACGCTGGTTT
GCCCCAGCAGGCGAAAATCCTGTTTGATGGTGGTTAACGGCGGGATATAACATGAGCTGTCTTCGGTATC
GTCGTATCCCACTACCGAGATATCCGCACCAACGCGCAGCCCGGACTCGGTAATGGCGCGCATTGCGCCC
AGCGCCATCTGATCGTTGGCAACCAGCATCGCAGTGGGAACGATGCCCTCATTCAGCATTTGCATGGTTT
GTTGAAAACCGGACATGGCACTCCAGTCGCCTTCCCGTTCCGCTATCGGCTGAATTTGATTGCGAGTGAG
ATATTTATGCCAGCCAGCCAGACGCAGACGCGCCGAGACAGAACTTAATGGGCCCGCTAACAGCGCGATT
TGCTGGTGACCCAATGCGACCAGATGCTCCACGCCCAGTCGCGTACCGTCTTCATGGGAGAAAATAATAC
TGTTGATGGGTGTCTGGTCAGAGACATCAAGAAATAACGCCGGAACATTAGTGCAGGCAGCTTCCACAGC
AATGGCATCCTGGTCATCCAGCGGATAGTTAATGATCAGCCCACTGACGCGTTGCGCGAGAAGATTGTGC
ACCGCCGCTTTACAGGCTTCGACGCCGCTTCGTTCTACCATCGACACCACCACGCTGGCACCCAGTTGAT
CGGCGCGAGATTTAATCGCCGCGACAATTTGCGACGGCGCGTGCAGGGCCAGACTGGAGGTGGCAACGCC
AATCAGCAACGACTGTTTGCCCGCCAGTTGTTGTGCCACGCGGTTGGGAATGTAATTCAGCTCCGCCATC
GCCGCTTCCACTTTTTCCCGCGTTTTCGCAGAAACGTGGCTGGCCTGGTTCACCACGCGGGAAACGGTCT
GATAAGAGACACCGGCATACTCTGCGACATCGTATAACGTTACTGGTTTCACATTCACCACCCTGAATTG
ACTCTCTTCCGGGCGCTATCATGCCATACCGCGAAAGGTTTTGCGCCATTCGATGGTGTCCGGGATCTCG
ACGCTCTCCCTTATGCGACTCCTGCATTAGGAAGCAGCCCAGTAGTAGGTTGAGGCCGTTGAGCACCGCC
GCCGCAAGGAATGGTGCATGCAAGGAGATGGCGCCCAACAGTCCCCCGGCCACGGGGCCTGCCACCATAC
CCACGCCGAAACAAGCGCTCATGAGCCCGAAGTGGCGAGCCCGATCTTCCCCATCGGTGATGTCGGCGAT
ATAGGCGCCAGCAACCGCACCTGTGGCGCCGGTGATGCCGGCCACGATGCGTCCGGCGTAGAGGATCGAG
ATCTCGATCCCGCGAAATTAATACGACTCACTATAGGGGAATTGTGAGCGGATAACAATTCCCCT
