>Addgene plasmid #175486 | SNX32A-c014 | depositor partial sequence | sequence record 340413 | Coding sequence (including tags)
ATGTGCAGCAGCCATCATCATCATCATCACGGCAGCGGCAGCGGCTCTGACCAGGAGGCAAAACCTTCAA
CTGAGGACTTGGGGGATAAGAAGGAAGGTGAATATATTAAACTCAAAGTCATTGGACAGGATAGCAGTGA
GATTCACTTCAAAGTGAAAATGACAACACATCTCAAGAAACTCAAAGAATCATACTGTCAAAGACAGGGT
GTTCCAATGAATTCACTCAGGTTTCTCTTTGAGGGTCAGAGAATTGCTGATAATCATACTCCAAAAGAAC
TGGGAATGGAGGAAGAAGATGTGATTGAAGTTTACCAGGAGCAAACGGGAGGTTCGGTGGATCTGCAGGG
AGACAGCTCCTTACAGGTGGAGATTTCTGACGCAGTGAGTGAGCGGGACAAGGTGAAATTCACTGTTCAA
ACAAAGAGCTGCCTCCCTCACTTCGCCCAGACCGAGTTCTCAGTCGTGCGGCAGCACGAGGAGTTCATCT
GGCTGCATGATGCCTACGTGGAGAATGAGGAGTACGCCGGCCTCATCATCCCCCCAGCCCCTCCGAGGCC
AGACTTTGAGGCTTCGAGGGAAAAGCTACAGAAATTGGGCGAGGGGGACAGCTCTGTCACTCGGGAAGAG
TTTGCCAAGATGAAGCAGGAGCTGGAAGCGGAGTACCTGGCCATCTTTAAGAAGACAGTTGCGATGCACG
AAGTCTTTCTGCAGCGCCTGGCGGCCCACCCCACCCTGCGTCGAGACCACAACTTCTTTGTGTTTTTGGA
ATATGGACAGGATCTGAGTGTCCGGGGGAAGAACAGGAAGGAGCTCCTCGGAGGGTTTCTGAGGAATATT
GTGAAGTCCGCGGATGAAGCCCTCATCACGGGCATGTGAAGCGGTGGCGGTCTGAACGACATCTTCGAGG
CTCAGAAAATCGAATGGCACGAACACCACCACCACCACCACTGA
